>Addgene plasmid #105516 | pmCherry-C1-mTrim21 | addgene full sequence | sequence record 204991 | Addgene NGS Result
TAGTTATTAATAGTAATCAATTACGGGGTCATTAGTTCATAGCCCATATATGGAGTTCCGCGTTACATAA
CTTACGGTAAATGGCCCGCCTGGCTGACCGCCCAACGACCCCCGCCCATTGACGTCAATAATGACGTATG
TTCCCATAGTAACGCCAATAGGGACTTTCCATTGACGTCAATGGGTGGAGTATTTACGGTAAACTGCCCA
CTTGGCAGTACATCAAGTGTATCATATGCCAAGTACGCCCCCTATTGACGTCAATGACGGTAAATGGCCC
GCCTGGCATTATGCCCAGTACATGACCTTATGGGACTTTCCTACTTGGCAGTACATCTACGTATTAGTCA
TCGCTATTACCATGGTGATGCGGTTTTGGCAGTACATCAATGGGCGTGGATAGCGGTTTGACTCACGGGG
ATTTCCAAGTCTCCACCCCATTGACGTCAATGGGAGTTTGTTTTGGCACCAAAATCAACGGGACTTTCCA
AAATGTCGTAACAACTCCGCCCCATTGACGCAAATGGGCGGTAGGCGTGTACGGTGGGAGGTCTATATAA
GCAGAGCTGGTTTAGTGAACCGTCAGATCCGCTAGCGCTACCGGTCGCCACCATGGTGAGCAAGGGCGAG
GAGGATAACATGGCCATCATCAAGGAGTTCATGCGCTTCAAGGTGCACATGGAGGGCTCCGTGAACGGCC
ACGAGTTCGAGATCGAGGGCGAGGGCGAGGGCCGCCCCTACGAGGGCACCCAGACCGCCAAGCTGAAGGT
GACCAAGGGTGGCCCCCTGCCCTTCGCCTGGGACATCCTGTCCCCTCAGTTCATGTACGGCTCCAAGGCC
TACGTGAAGCACCCCGCCGACATCCCCGACTACTTGAAGCTGTCCTTCCCCGAGGGCTTCAAGTGGGAGC
GCGTGATGAACTTCGAGGACGGCGGCGTGGTGACCGTGACCCAGGACTCCTCCCTGCAGGACGGCGAGTT
CATCTACAAGGTGAAGCTGCGCGGCACCAACTTCCCCTCCGACGGCCCCGTAATGCAGAAGAAGACCATG
GGCTGGGAGGCCTCCTCCGAGCGGATGTACCCCGAGGACGGCGCCCTGAAGGGCGAGATCAAGCAGAGGC
TGAAGCTGAAGGACGGCGGCCACTACGACGCTGAGGTCAAGACCACCTACAAGGCCAAGAAGCCCGTGCA
GCTGCCCGGCGCCTACAACGTCAACATCAAGTTGGACATCACCTCCCACAACGAGGACTACACCATCGTG
GAACAGTACGAACGCGCCGAGGGCCGCCACTCCACCGGCGGCATGGACGAGCTGTACAAGTCCGGACTCA
GATCTCGAGCTCAAGCTTCGAATTCAATGTCTCTGGAAAAGATGTGGGAGGAGGTCACCTGTTCTATCTG
CCTGGATCCCATGGTGGAGCCTATGAGTATCGAATGTGGCCATTGCTTTTGCAAGGAATGCATTTTTGAA
GTTGGGAAGAATGGGGGCAGTTCATGTCCCGAGTGCCGGCAACAGTTTCTGCTCCGAAACCTCAGGCCCA
ATAGACATATAGCCAACATGGTGGAAAACCTTAAACAGATAGCCCAGAATACCAAGAAGAGTACCCAGGA
AACGCACTGCATGAAGCATGGAGAGAAGCTTCACCTATTCTGTGAGGAAGATGGGCAGGCCCTTTGCTGG
GTGTGTGCCCAGTCTGGGAAACACCGGGACCACACCAGGGTCCCTATTGAAGAGGCTGCTAAGGTATACC
AGGAGAAGATCCACGTGGCTTTAGAAAAACTGAGAAAGGGGAAAGAGTTGGCCGAGAAGATGGAAATGGA
TCTCACGATGCAAAGAACAGACTGGAAGAGGAACATTGACACCCAGAAGTCGAGGATTCACGCAGAGTTC
GCACTTCAGAATAGCTTGCTGGCTCAGGAGGAGCAGAGGCAGCTGCAGAGGCTGGAGAAGGATCAAAGGG
AGTACCTGAGACTCCTGGGGAAGAAGGAGGCTGAGCTGGCTGAGAAGAACCAGGCCCTGCAGGAGCTGAT
CTCAGAGCTGGAGAGGAGGATTCGTGGTTCAGAGCTGGAGCTACTGCAGGAGGTGAGGATCATCCTGGAA
AGGAGTGGATCCTGGAACCTGGACACGTTAGATATTGACGCCCCAGACCTAACAAGCACATGCCCTGTGC
CAGGGCGGAAGAAGATGCTGAGGACGTGTTGGGTTCATATTACTCTGGATCGCAACACCGCCAACTCATG
GCTCATCATCTCAAAGGATCGGAGACAAGTGAGGATGGGAGACACCCATCAGAACGTGTCTGACAATAAG
GAGAGGTTTAGTAATTACCCCATGGTGCTAGGTGCCCAGAGATTCTCCTCTGGGAAGATGTACTGGGAGG
TAGATGTGACTCAAAAGGAGGCCTGGGATCTGGGGGTTTGCAGAGATTCTGTTCAGAGGAAAGGGCAGTT
TTCACTCAGTCCCGAGAATGGCTTCTGGACCATTTGGTTATGGCAAGACAGCTATGAGGCTGGTACCAGT
CCTCAGACCACCCTCCACATTCAAGTACCTCCATGCCAAATTGGGATCTTTGTGGACTATGAGGCTGGCG
TTGTCTCCTTCTACAACATAACTGACCATGGCTCCCTCATTTACACCTTCTCGGAGTGTGTTTTTGCTGG
ACCTCTGCGACCTTTCTTCAATGTTGGTTTCAATTATAGTGGGGGAAATGCAGCGCCTCTAAAGCTCTGT
CCACTAAAGATGTGAGCGGCCGCTCTAGATAACTGATCATAATCAGCCATACCACATTTGTAGAGGTTTT
ACTTGCTTTAAAAAACCTCCCACACCTCCCCCTGAACCTGAAACATAAAATGAATGCAATTGTTGTTGTT
AACTTGTTTATTGCAGCTTATAATGGTTACAAATAAAGCAATAGCATCACAAATTTCACAAATAAAGCAT
TTTTTTCACTGCATTCTAGTTGTGGTTTGTCCAAACTCATCAATGTATCTTAACGCGTAAATTGTAAGCG
TTAATATTTTGTTAAAATTCGCGTTAAATTTTTGTTAAATCAGCTCATTTTTTAACCAATAGGCCGAAAT
CGGCAAAATCCCTTATAAATCAAAAGAATAGACCGAGATAGGGT
[37 nt withheld, positions 3125-3161]
AAAGAACGTGGACTCCAACGTCAAAGG
[49 nt withheld, positions 3189-3237]
T
[91 nt withheld, positions 3239-3329]
G
[124 nt withheld, positions 3331-3454]
CAGGTGGCACTTTTCGGGGAAATGTGCGCGGAACCCCTATTTGTTTATTTTTCTAAATACATTCAAATAT
GTATCCGCTCATGAGACAATAACCCTGATAAATGCTTCAATAATATTGAAAAAGGAAGAGTCCTGAGGCG
GAAAGAACCAGCTGTGGAATGTGTGTCAGTTAGGGTGTGGAAAGTCCCCAGGCTCCCCAGCAGGCAGAAG
TATGCAAAGCATGCATCTCAATTAGTCAGCAACCAGGTGTGGAAAGTCCCCAGGCTCCCCAGCAGGCAGA
AGTATGCAAAGCATGCATCTCAATTAGTCAGCAACCATAGTCCCGCCCCTAACTCCGCCCATCCCGCCCC
TAACTCCGCCCAGTTCCGCCCATTCTCCGCCCCATGGCTGACTAATTTTTTTTATTTATGCAGAGGCCGA
GGCCGCCTCGGCCTCTGAGCTATTCCAGAAGTAGTGAGGAGGCTTTTTTGGAGGCCTAGGCTTTTGCAAA
GATCGATCAAGAGACAGGATGAGGATCGTTTCGCATGATTGAACAAGATGGATTGCACGCAGGTTCTCCG
GCCGCTTGGGTGGAGAGGCTATTCGGCTATGACTGGGCACAACAGACAATCGGCTGCTCTGATGCCGCCG
TGTTCCGGCTGTCAGCGCAGGGGCGCCCGGTTCTTTTTGTCAAGACCGACCTGTCCGGTGCCCTGAATGA
ACTGCAAGACGAGGCAGCGCGGCTATCGTGGCTGGCCACGACGGGCGTTCCTTGCGCAGCTGTGCTCGAC
GTTGTCACTGAAGCGGGAAGGGACTGGCTGCTATTGGGCGAAGTGCCGGGGCAGGATCTCCTGTCATCTC
ACCTTGCTCCTGCCGAGAAAGTATCCATCATGGCTGATGCAATGCGGCGGCTGCATACGCTTGATCCGGC
TACCTGCCCATTCGACCACCAAGCGAAACATCGCATCGAGCGAGCACGTACTCGGATGGAAGCCGGTCTT
GTCGATCAGGATGATCTGGACGAAGAGCATCAGGGGCTCGCGCCAGCCGAACTGTTCGCCAGGCTCAAGG
CGAGCATGCCCGACGGCGAGGATCTCGTCGTGACCCATGGCGATGCCTGCTTGCCGAATATCATGGTGGA
AAATGGCCGCTTTTCTGGATTCATCGACTGTGGCCGGCTGGGTGTGGCGGACCGCTATCAGGACATAGCG
TTGGCTACCCGTGATATTGCTGAAGAGCTTGGCGGCGAATGGGCTGACCGCTTCCTCGTGCTTTACGGTA
TCGCCGCTCCCGATTCGCAGCGCATCGCCTTCTATCGCCTTCTTGACGAGTTCTTCTGAGCGGGACTCTG
GGGTTCGAAATGACCGACCAAGCGACGCCCAACCTGCCATCACGAGATTTCGATTCCACCGCCGCCTTCT
ATGAAAGGTTGGGCTTCGGAATCGTTTTCCGGGACGCCGGCTGGATGATCCTCCAGCGCGGGGATCTCAT
GCTGGAGTTCTTCGCCCACCCTAGGGGGAGGCTAACTGAAACACGGAAGGAGACAATACCGGAAGGAACC
CGCGCTATGACGGCAATAAAAAGACAGAATAAAACGCACGGTGTTGGGTCGTTTGTTCATAAACGCGGGG
TTCGGTCCCAGGGCTGGCACTCTGTCGATACCCCACCGAGACCCCATTGGGGCCAATACGCCCGCGTTTC
TTCCTTTTCCCCACCCCACCCCCCAAGTTCGGGTGAAGGCCCAGGGCTCGCAGCCAACGTCGGGGCGGCA
GGCCCTGCCATAGCCTCAGGTTACTCATATATACTTTAGATTGATTTAAAACTTCATTTTTAATTTAAAA
GGATCTAGGTGAAGATCCTTTTTGATAATCTCATGACCAAAATCCCTTAACGTGAGTTTTCGTTCCACTG
AGCGTCAGACCCCGTAGAAAAGATCAAAGGATCTTCTTGAGATCCTTTTTTTCTGCGCGTAATCTGCTGC
TTGCAAACAAAAAAACCACCGCTACCAGCGGTGGTTTGTTTGCCGGATCAAGAGCTACCAACTCTTTTTC
CGAAGGTAACTGGCTTCAGCAGAGCGCAGATACCAAATACTGTTCTTCTAGTGTAGCCGTAGTTAGGCCA
CCACTTCAAGAACTCTGTAGCACCGCCTACATACCTCGCTCTGCTAATCCTGTTACCAGTGGCTGCTGCC
AGTGGCGATAAGTCGTGTCTTACCGGGTTGGACTCAAGACGATAGTTACCGGATAAGGCGCAGCGGTCGG
GCTGAACGGGGGGTTCGTGCACACAGCCCAGCTTGGAGCGAACGACCTACACCGAACTGAGATACCTACA
GCGTGAGCTATGAGAAAGCGCCACGCTTCCCGAAGGGAGAAAGGCGGACAGGTATCCGGTAAGCGGCAGG
GTCGGAACAGGAGAGCGCACGAGGGAGCTTCCAGGGGGAAACGCCTGGTATCTTTATAGTCCTGTCGGGT
TTCGCCACCTCTGACTTGAGCGTCGATTTTTGTGATGCTCGTCAGGGGGGCGGAGCCTATGGAAAAACGC
CAGCAACGCGGCCTTTTTACGGTTCCTGGCCTTTTGCTGGCCTTTTGCTCACATGTTCTTTCCTGCGTTA
TCCCCTGATTCTGTGGATAACCGTATTACCGCCATGCAT
Features (pLannotate 1.2.2; 15 found; start..end, strand, type, name):
     61..364     +  enhancer       CMV enhancer: human cytomegalovirus immediate early enhancer
    365..568     +  promoter       CMV promoter: human cytomegalovirus (CMV) immediate early promoter
    613..1320    +  CDS            mCherry: mCherry is a basic (constitutively fluorescent) red fluorescent protein published in 2004, derived from Discosoma sp.. It is reported to be a very rapidly-maturing monomer with low acid sensitivity.
   1321..1355    +  misc_feature   MCS (fragment): multiple cloning site
   1357..2745    +  CDS            TRIM21: mouse RING E3 ubiquitin ligase that can be used together with antibodies to degrade intracellular proteins (Clift et al., 2018) binds to the Fc domain of antibodies
   2764..2848    +  CDS            large T antigen (fragment): large T antigen from SV40 (simian virus 40)
   2871..2992    +  polyA_signal   SV40 poly(A) signal: SV40 polyadenylation signal
   3026..3454    -  rep_origin     f1 ori (sequence partly withheld): f1 bacteriophage origin of replication; arrow indicates direction of (+) strand synthesis
   3481..3585    +  promoter       AmpR promoter: bla
   3587..3944    +  promoter       SV40 promoter: SV40 enhancer and early promoter
   3979..4773    +  CDS            NeoR/KanR: aminoglycoside phosphotransferase from Tn5; aph(3')-II (or nptII); confers resistance to neomycin, kanamycin, and G418 (Geneticin®)
   4794..4946    +  CDS            ble (fragment): BLE_KLEPN - Experimental evidence at protein level: Swiss-Prot protein existence level 1. Binding protein with a strong affinity to the bleomycin family of antibiotics. Binds to CL990; an antimitotic-antibiotic compound. From Klebsiella pneumoniae.
   5005..5052    +  polyA_signal   HSV TK poly(A) signal: herpes simplex virus thymidine kinase polyadenylation signal (Cole and Stacy, 1985)
   5143..5159    -  polyA_signal   bGH poly(A) signal (fragment): bovine growth hormone polyadenylation signal
   5381..5969    +  rep_origin     ori: high-copy-number ColE1/pMB1/pBR322/pUC origin of replication
