[The description below was written by a language model from this plasmid's Addgene catalogue record and pLannotate feature annotations shown in this document.]
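Description:
pmCherry-C1-mTrim21 is a mammalian expression plasmid of about 6.1 kb built on the Clontech pmCherry-C1 backbone. It is propagated in E. coli from a high-copy ColE1/pUC-type origin and also carries an f1 origin. One NeoR/KanR gene (the Tn5 aminoglycoside phosphotransferase) provides both selections. A bacterial bla-type promoter placed just upstream of an SV40 enhancer/early promoter drives it, so it confers kanamycin resistance in bacteria and G418 resistance in transfected mammalian cells. The HSV TK polyadenylation signal terminates this cassette. The short large T antigen, ble and bGH poly(A) fragments in the feature table are probably backbone remnants or partial annotation matches, not functional parts.

The payload is a 1,389 bp mouse Trim21 (Ro52/Ssa1) coding sequence, cloned between the EcoRI and XbaI sites of the multiple cloning site, both of which remain intact. It lies downstream of mCherry, and a short stretch of polylinker sequence joins the two. The human CMV immediate-early enhancer and promoter drive constitutive expression of an N-terminally mCherry-tagged TRIM21 fusion, and the SV40 poly(A) signal terminates the transcript. TRIM21 is a RING E3 ubiquitin ligase that binds the Fc domain of antibodies. This allows it to be combined with antibodies introduced into cells to direct intracellular target proteins for degradation. The associated publication describes a method for acute, rapid degradation of endogenous proteins, and the red fluorescent tag lets expressing cells be identified and the ligase visualised. The depositor notes an E318K substitution in the Trim21 sequence and reports that it does not affect the function of the plasmid as described in that publication.
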