Addgene plasmid #105516: pmCherry-C1-mTrim21
Purpose: Expression of m-Cherry-tagged wildtype mouse Trim21 in mammalian cells
Depositing lab: Melina Schuh. Depositing organization: MRC Laboratory of Molecular Biology. Publication: A Method for the Acute and Rapid Degradation of Endogenous Proteins. Clift D, McEwan WA, Labzin LI, Konieczny V, Mogessie B, James LC, Schuh M. Cell. 2017 Nov 13. pii: S0092-8674(17)31255-2. doi: 10.1016/j.cell.2017.10.033. PubMed 29153837.
Backbone
  Vector backbone: pmCherry-C1
  Backbone manufacturer: Clontech
  Backbone size w/o insert (bp): 4694
  Total vector size (bp): 6083
  Vector type: Mammalian Expression
  Selectable markers: Neomycin (select with G418)
Growth in bacteria
  Bacterial resistance: Kanamycin, 50 μg/mL
  Growth temperature: 37°C
  Growth strain: DH5alpha
  Copy number: High Copy
Gene/Insert
  Gene/Insert name: TRIM21 (alt names: Ro52; Ssa1)
  Species: M. musculus (mouse)
  Insert size (bp): 1389
  GenBank ID: NM_001082552.2
  Entrez Gene: Trim21 (a.k.a. Ro52, Ssa1)
  Promoter: CMV
  Tag / fusion protein: mCherry (N terminal on backbone)
  Cloning method: Restriction Enzyme; 5′ cloning site EcoRI (not destroyed); 3′ cloning site XbaI (not destroyed)
  Sequencing primers: 5′ CCCCGTAATGCAGAAGAAGA; 3′ GAAATTTGTGATGCTATTGC
Resource information
  A portion of this plasmid was derived from a plasmid made by: Trim sequence was originally cloned by Leo James/William McEwan also MRC Laboratory of Molecular Biology
Terms and licenses: Academic/Nonprofit Terms; Industry Terms: Not Available to Industry
Depositor comments: The sequence contains an E318K in mTrim21. This mutation does not affect plasmid function as described in the associated publication.
How to cite: pmCherry-C1-mTrim21 was a gift from Melina Schuh (Addgene plasmid # 105516 ; http://n2t.net/addgene:105516 ; RRID:Addgene_105516)
